Addgene plasmid #30464: (-6kb/-207)mtH4-GFP
Depositing lab: Gerhart Ryffel. Depositing organization: Universitaetsklinikum Essen. Publication: Distinct promoter elements mediate endodermal and mesodermal expression of the HNF1alpha promoter in transgenic Xenopus. Ryffel GU, Lingott A. Mech Dev. 2000 Jan . 90(1):65-75. 10.1016/S0925-4773(99)00230-0 PubMed 10585563.
Backbone
  Vector backbone: pCSGFP2
  Backbone size w/o insert (bp): 3812
  Vector type: Mammalian Expression
Growth in bacteria
  Bacterial resistance: Ampicillin, 100 μg/mL
  Growth temperature: 37°C
  Growth strain: DH5alpha
  Copy number: High Copy
Gene/Insert
  Gene/Insert name: HNF1a promoter (alt name: LFB1 promoter)
  Species: X. laevis (frog)
  Insert size (bp): 5700
  Mutation: Mutation of HNF4 binding site at 5471-5494 (Holewa et al 1996)
  GenBank ID: AY471617
  Cloning method: Restriction Enzyme; 5′ cloning site EcoRI (not destroyed); 3′ cloning site HindIII (not destroyed)
  Sequencing primers: 5′ n/a
Terms and licenses: Academic/Nonprofit Terms; Industry Terms: Not Available to Industry
Depositor comments: This construct is derived from plasmid (-6kb/-207)-GFP [Addgene plasmid 30462] and contains the mutated HNF4 binding site mut1 as described in B Holewa et al., Mech. Dev. 54 (1996), pp. 45–57 Please note that there are some small discrepancies between Addgene's quality control sequence and the assembled sequence from the depositor. These discrepancies should not affect the function of the plasmid.
How to cite: (-6kb/-207)mtH4-GFP was a gift from Gerhart Ryffel (Addgene plasmid # 30464 ; http://n2t.net/addgene:30464 ; RRID:Addgene_30464)
