[The description below was written by a language model from this plasmid's Addgene catalogue record.]
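Description:
(-6kb/-207)mtH4-GFP is a promoter-reporter plasmid built on the pCSGFP2 backbone (about 3.8 kb without insert), in which a roughly 5.7 kb fragment of the Xenopus laevis HNF1alpha promoter (also known as the LFB1 promoter) is placed between retained EcoRI and HindIII sites. The name and backbone indicate that this fragment drives a GFP reporter. The repository lists it as a mammalian expression vector, but the associated work concerns promoter activity in transgenic Xenopus. It is maintained in E. coli as a high-copy plasmid under ampicillin selection. The record provides no feature table, so the origin of replication, polyadenylation signal and GFP variant are not stated.

The defining feature is a mutation that disrupts the HNF4 binding site within the promoter fragment (the "mut1" version described in earlier work by the depositing laboratory). The plasmid is derived from the parental (-6kb/-207)-GFP construct, which carries the same fragment with an intact site, so the two form a matched pair. Comparing GFP expression from the wild-type and mutant promoters shows how much HNF4 binding contributes to HNF1alpha transcription. This fits the associated study, which examined the distinct promoter elements that mediate endodermal and mesodermal expression in the frog embryo. The depositor notes small discrepancies between the repository's quality-control sequence and the assembled depositor sequence, which are not expected to affect function.
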