>Addgene plasmid #30464 | (-6kb/-207)mtH4-GFP | addgene partial sequence | sequence record 36448 | GFP-R 5'-CCATCTAATTCAACAAGAATTGGGACAAC-3'
TCTTCTCCTTTCTCATGGTGGCTGTGGATCCTGCAAAAAGAACAAGTAGCTTGTATTCTATAGTGTCACC
TAAATCAAGCTTGGAGTAAATCTTCCAAGGTTCATCTTTATCCCTGTGCTTTGCAAGTTACCAAAGTGTT
GACCCCACAAAGTGCATGAGTTAGAGAGGGGGGAGTGCAGAGGAATATGAGGAGGGGTAGAAGAGAGAAA
GAAATTTCCAAAAGTTGAAAAAGCAAAATATCAAGGAAGAATGTAAAAGTAAGAGAATGAGAAGGTGAAA
GTGACACAAGCCTAGGTAAAGGGGCAATTTGGCAGCGATGAGCTAATAGCTGTGAGTGGCTGAAACCTGA
ATGAATTTACATTAAGAATTCTGTTAATACCAAAACAAATACACAGTAACCTAATAGTAGAGACATTTAT
CAACAAAGAAATAACTTCAGAACTATAAACCAGAGAGGGGAAGAGAGATACTGATAGGAAGGCATGGGGG
GGGGG
